LOCUS       Exported 7770 bp ds-DNA circular SYN 12-MAY-2021
DEFINITION  Expresses Cre-recombinase, a barcoded HDR template to introduce a
            G13D mutation into the endogenous Kras locus, and a Kras-targeting
            sgRNA to enhance HDR. .
ACCESSION   .
VERSION     .
KEYWORDS    AAV-KrasG13D/sgKras/Cre
SOURCE      synthetic DNA construct
  ORGANISM  synthetic DNA construct
REFERENCE   1 (bases 1 to 7770)
  AUTHORS   Winters IP, Chiou SH, Paulk NK, McFarland CD, Lalgudi PV, Ma RK,
  TITLE     Multiplexed in vivo homology-directed repair and tumor barcoding
            enables parallel quantification of Kras variant oncogenicity
  JOURNAL   Nature Communications 8: 2053 (2017)
REFERENCE   2 (bases 1 to 7770)
  AUTHORS   .
  TITLE     Direct Submission
  JOURNAL   Exported May 12, 2021 from SnapGene Server 1.1.58
            http://www.snapgene.com
FEATURES             Location/Qualifiers
     source          1..7770
                     /organism="synthetic DNA construct"
                     /mol_type="other DNA"
     repeat_region   1..130
                     /label=AAV2 ITR (alternate)
                     /note="Functional equivalent of wild-type AAV2 ITR"
     regulatory      192..201
                     /regulatory_class="other"
                     /note="vertebrate consensus sequence for strong initiation
                     of translation (Kozak, 1987)"
     promoter        2226..2466
                     /label=U6 promoter
                     /note="RNA polymerase III promoter for human U6 snRNA"
     primer_bind     2226..2246
                     /label=hU6-F
                     /note="Human U6 promoter, forward primer"
     primer_bind     2397..2416
                     /label=LKO.1 5'
                     /note="Human U6 promoter, forward primer"
     misc_RNA        2495..2570
                     /label=gRNA scaffold
                     /note="guide RNA scaffold for the Streptococcus pyogenes
                     CRISPR/Cas9 system"
     primer_bind     complement(2658..2681)
                     /label=MSCV-rev
                     /note="Murine stem cell virus, reverse primer"
     primer_bind     3055..3074
                     /label=mPGK-F
                     /note="Mouse PGK promoter, forward primer"
     CDS             3126..3146
                     /codon_start=1
                     /product="nuclear localization signal of SV40 (simian virus
                     40) large T antigen"
                     /label=SV40 NLS
                     /translation="PKKKRKV"
     CDS             3147..4175
                     /codon_start=1
                     /product="site-specific recombinase"
                     /label=Cre
                     /note="Cre is a site-specific recombinase from
                     bacteriophage P1. Recombination occurs at loxP sequences."
                     /translation="SNLLTVHQNLPALPVDATSDEVRKNLMDMFRDRQAFSEHTWKMLL
                     SVCRSWAAWCKLNNRKWFPAEPEDVRDYLLYLQARGLAVKTIQQHLGQLNMLHRRSGLP
                     RPSDSNAVSLVMRRIRKENVDAGERAKQALAFERTDFDQVRSLMENSDRCQDIRNLAFL
                     GIAYNTLLRIAEIARIRVKDISRTDGGRMLIHIGRTKTLVSTAGVEKALSLGVTKLVER
                     WISVSGVADDPNNYLFCRVRKNGVAAPSATSQLSTRALEGIFEATHRLIYGAKDDSGQR
                     YLAWSGHSARVGAARDMARAGVSIPEIMQAGGWTNVNIVMNYIRNLDSETGAMVRLLED
                     GD"
     repeat_region   4476..4616
                     /label=AAV2 ITR
                     /note="inverted terminal repeat of adeno-associated virus
                     serotype 2"
     repeat_region   4476..4605
                     /label=AAV2 ITR
     primer_bind     complement(4655..4672)
                     /label=M13 Forward
                     /note="In lacZ gene. Also called M13-F20 or M13 (-21)
                     Forward"
     primer_bind     complement(4655..4671)
                     /label=M13 fwd
                     /note="common sequencing primer, one of multiple similar
                     variants"
     primer_bind     complement(4664..4686)
                     /label=M13/pUC Forward
                     /note="In lacZ gene"
     rep_origin      4884..5339
                     /direction=RIGHT
                     /label=f1 ori
                     /note="f1 bacteriophage origin of replication; arrow
                     indicates direction of (+) strand synthesis"
     primer_bind     complement(4971..4990)
                     /label=F1ori-R
                     /note="F1 origin, reverse primer"
     primer_bind     5181..5202
                     /label=F1ori-F
                     /note="F1 origin, forward primer"
     primer_bind     complement(5356..5375)
                     /label=pRS-marker
                     /note="pRS vectors, use to sequence yeast selectable
                     marker"
     primer_bind     5475..5497
                     /label=pGEX 3'
                     /note="pGEX vectors, reverse primer"
     primer_bind     complement(5535..5553)
                     /label=pBRforEco
                     /note="pBR322 vectors, upsteam of EcoRI site, forward
                     primer"
     promoter        5621..5725
                     /gene="bla"
                     /label=AmpR promoter
     CDS             5726..6586
                     /codon_start=1
                     /gene="bla"
                     /product="beta-lactamase"
                     /label=AmpR
                     /note="confers resistance to ampicillin, carbenicillin, and
                     related antibiotics"
                     /translation="MSIQHFRVALIPFFAAFCLPVFAHPETLVKVKDAEDQLGARVGYI
                     ELDLNSGKILESFRPEERFPMMSTFKVLLCGAVLSRIDAGQEQLGRRIHYSQNDLVEYS
                     PVTEKHLTDGMTVRELCSAAITMSDNTAANLLLTTIGGPKELTAFLHNMGDHVTRLDRW
                     EPELNEAIPNDERDTTMPVAMATTLRKLLTGELLTLASRQQLIDWMEADKVAGPLLRSA
                     LPAGWFIADKSGAGERGSRGIIAALGPDGKPSRIVVIYTTGSQATMDERNRQIAEIGAS
                     LIKYW"
     primer_bind     complement(5944..5963)
                     /label=Amp-R
                     /note="Ampicillin resistance gene, reverse primer"
     rep_origin      6757..7345
                     /direction=RIGHT
                     /label=ori
                     /note="high-copy-number ColE1/pMB1/pBR322/pUC origin of
                     replication"
     primer_bind     7246..7265
                     /label=pBR322ori-F
                     /note="pBR322 origin, forward primer"
     primer_bind     7499..7516
                     /label=L4440
                     /note="L4440 vector, forward primer"
     protein_bind    7633..7654
                     /label=CAP binding site
                     /bound_moiety="E. coli catabolite activator protein"
                     /note="CAP binding activates transcription in the presence
                     of cAMP."
     promoter        7669..7699
                     /label=lac promoter
                     /note="promoter for the E. coli lac operon"
     protein_bind    7707..7723
                     /label=lac operator
                     /bound_moiety="lac repressor encoded by lacI"
                     /note="The lac repressor binds to the lac operator to
                     inhibit transcription in E. coli. This inhibition can be
                     relieved by adding lactose or
                     isopropyl-beta-D-thiogalactopyranoside (IPTG)."
     primer_bind     7712..7734
                     /label=M13/pUC Reverse
                     /note="In lacZ gene"
     primer_bind     7731..7747
                     /label=M13 rev
                     /note="common sequencing primer, one of multiple similar
                     variants"
     primer_bind     7731..7747
                     /label=M13 Reverse
                     /note="In lacZ gene. Also called M13-rev"
ORIGIN
        1 cctgcaggca gctgcgcgct cgctcgctca ctgaggccgc ccgggcgtcg ggcgaccttt
       61 ggtcgcccgg cctcagtgag cgagcgagcg cgcagagagg gagtggccaa ctccatcact
      121 aggggttcct ggaggggtgg agtcgtgacg taaagatctg atatcatcga tcgcgatgca
      181 ttaattaagc ggccgccatg gcagttcttt tgtatccatt tgtctcttta tctgcaataa
      241 tatatgttct acaagggaaa ggagataaag tgtatatatt aattttattt caaaaatgtt
      301 tggaaaagca gactaggaaa caacagtgtt gtattcaggg ctgttaactg tatacagtgc
      361 cagcacttag tgcacctgtt gggagtgcag tgtattataa gcaaggcaga agtcacagag
      421 gttactgaga aactctttta tgttctttac attttttttc ttgccaaaaa tagtctttat
      481 ctctgaattt cattcaattt tatttccttg tacagaggta ctgtttttag tactcaaagg
      541 attatatgtt aaaattgatc tgatcctata ccaaatattt aaacccattt cccacagata
      601 gtttatagat taaaatgcca tcaaatatta tctttatttg cttcattgcc taaatatgtc
      661 tttccccagc acagtgcagt tttgacacca gcttcggctt cctattttgt tgccctttat
      721 tgcagaactg ctctgatggc tttaaaacag ttctctgcag ttgttggctc caacacagat
      781 gttcttaggc tacctaactt ctaactttta atatccagtc aacaaagaat accgcaaggg
      841 taggtgttgg gatagctgtc gacaagctca tgcgggtgtg tccacagggt atagcgtact
      901 atgcagaata tttgtactga gtgaagtcat gatacattcc tttgagagcc attagctgct
      961 acaaaacagt aatctggctg tttagatcaa caagctaaat gatagaagat gaaagtactg
     1021 gtttccatgt atttttatta agtgttgatg agaaagttgt aagtgactta caggttactc
     1081 tgtacatctg tagtcactga attcggaata tcttagagtt ttacacacct aggtgagtgt
     1141 taaaatattg ataaagtttt tgataatctt gtgtgagaca tgttctaatt tagttgtatt
     1201 ttattatttt tattgtaagg cctgctgaaa atgactgagt ataaactagt agtcgttgga
     1261 gctggtgacg tgggtaagtc agcgctgaca atacagctaa ttcagaatca ctttgtggat
     1321 gagtatgacc ctacgataga ggtaacgctg ctctacagtc tgcgtacgct tgtaaaggac
     1381 ggcagccagc cgctttgaaa aagatatcat ttttatattt attagaaaat tatattgaaa
     1441 gttatttcag ttatatgtga tgtcctttag ttccaaggct ttaaactggg tgttagggaa
     1501 ccataggtgc aagaaagtcc acttctcatg agagctcacc acagagaaag aaagtccact
     1561 tctcatgaga gcttaccaca gagagtaagg tccaagatgc catccgtgct ttgtatttgc
     1621 attttgataa ataaatttca tgattttgtg agagttaaga atatagcttt gcctttgatc
     1681 tattcctgaa aggtttgttg ttgttttatg ggtttgttgt tattgtgttg ttgtttggtg
     1741 tcttttaggc agggtcttac tatgcagccc tgaccggcct agaactcaac tatgtagacc
     1801 agactagctc tgaattctca gagatccatc tacctgcctc tgctgcccag atgctgcgat
     1861 taaagatgta caccaccatg tacagtgaaa gttactcttt tgaaaacact ttattgttat
     1921 agattacttg gaatgttgat gtgatgagaa aatttgatta tactaggaaa atagaatcac
     1981 ttgatggttg agcttttttt ttaagactta tttattttat gtaagtgagt acactgcttc
     2041 tctcttcaga cacaccagaa gagggcatca gatcccatta agatggctgt gagccaccat
     2101 gtggttgctg ggaattgaac tcaggacctc tggaaaggca gtcagtgctc tttttttgtt
     2161 taaagattta tttattttta tgaatacagt gtcactgtct tcatacacac aagagctcga
     2221 gctgtgaggg cctatttccc atgattcctt catatttgca tatacgatac aaggctgtta
     2281 gagagataat tggaattaat ttgactgtaa acacaaagat attagtacaa aatacgtgac
     2341 gtagaaagta ataatttctt gggtagtttg cagttttaaa attatgtttt aaaatggact
     2401 atcatatgct taccgtaact tgaaagtatt tcgatttctt ggctttatat atcttgtgga
     2461 aaggaccaaa caccgactga gtataaactt gtgggtttta gagctagaaa tagcaagtta
     2521 aaataaggct agtccgttat caacttgaaa aagtggcacc gagtcggtgc ttttttgttt
     2581 ggcgcgccta tggcttaatt aacatggcgg ccgcattcta ccgggtaggg gaggcgcttt
     2641 tcccaaggca gtctggagca tgcgctttag cagccccgct gggcacttgg cgctacacaa
     2701 gtggcctctg gcctcgcaca cattccacat ccaccggtag gcgccaaccg gctccgttct
     2761 ttggtggccc cttcgcgcca ccttctactc ctcccctagt caggaagttc ccccccgccc
     2821 cgcagctcgc gtcgtgcagg acgtgacaaa tggaagtagc acgtctcact agtctcgtgc
     2881 agatggacag caccgctgag caatggaagc gggtaggcct ttggggcagc ggccaatagc
     2941 agctttgctc cttcgctttc tgggctcaga ggctgggaag gggtgggtcc gggggcgggc
     3001 tcaggggcgg gctcaggggc ggggcgggcg cccgaaggtc ctccggaggc ccggcattct
     3061 gcacgcttca aaagcgcacg tctgccgcgc tgttctcctc ttcctcatct ccgggacccg
     3121 ggatgcccaa gaagaagagg aaggtgtcca atttactgac cgtacaccaa aatttgcctg
     3181 cattaccggt cgatgcaacg agtgatgagg ttcgcaagaa cctgatggac atgttcaggg
     3241 atcgccaggc gttttctgag catacctgga aaatgcttct gtccgtttgc cggtcgtggg
     3301 cggcatggtg caagttgaat aaccggaaat ggtttcccgc agaacctgaa gatgttcgcg
     3361 attatcttct atatcttcag gcgcgcggtc tggcagtaaa aactatccag caacatttgg
     3421 gccagctaaa catgcttcat cgtcggtccg ggctgccacg accaagtgac agcaatgctg
     3481 tttcactggt tatgcggcgg atccgaaaag aaaacgttga tgccggtgaa cgtgcaaaac
     3541 aggctctagc gttcgaacgc actgatttcg accaggttcg ttcactcatg gaaaatagcg
     3601 atcgctgcca ggatatacgt aatctggcat ttctggggat tgcttataac accctgttac
     3661 gtatagccga aattgccagg atcagggtta aagatatctc acgtactgac ggtgggagaa
     3721 tgttaatcca tattggcaga acgaaaacgc tggttagcac cgcaggtgta gagaaggcac
     3781 ttagcctggg ggtaactaaa ctggtcgagc gatggatttc cgtctctggt gtagctgatg
     3841 atccgaataa ctacctgttt tgccgggtca gaaaaaatgg tgttgccgcg ccatctgcca
     3901 ccagccagct atcaactcgc gccctggaag ggatttttga agcaactcat cgattgattt
     3961 acggcgctaa ggatgactct ggtcagagat acctggcctg gtctggacac agtgcccgtg
     4021 tcggagccgc gcgagatatg gcccgcgctg gagtttcaat accggagatc atgcaagctg
     4081 gtggctggac caatgtaaat attgtcatga actatatccg taacctggat agtgaaacag
     4141 gggcaatggt gcgcctgctg gaagatggcg attagccatg tttaagggtt cctctagtgt
     4201 acacgcgttg tgccttctag ttgccagcca tctgttgttt gcccctcccc cgtgccttcc
     4261 ttgaccctgg aaggtgccac tcccactgtc ctttcctaat aaaatgagga aattgcatcg
     4321 cattgtctga gtaggtgtca ttctattctg gggggtgggg tggggcagga cagcaagggg
     4381 gaggattggg aagacaatag caggcatgct ggggaacgcg tgatatcaga tctgttacgt
     4441 agataagtag catggcgggt taatcattaa ctacaaggaa cccctagtga tggagttggc
     4501 cactccctct ctgcgcgctc gctcgctcac tgaggccggg cgaccaaagg tcgcccgacg
     4561 cccgggcttt gcccgggcgg cctcagtgag cgagcgagcg cgcagctgcc tgcaggtcga
     4621 ctctagagga tccccgggta ccgagctcga attcactggc cgtcgtttta caacgtcgtg
     4681 actgggaaaa ccctggcgtt acccaactta atcgccttgc agcacatccc cctttcgcca
     4741 gctggcgtaa tagcgaagag gcccgcaccg atcgcccttc ccaacagttg cgcagcctga
     4801 atggcgaatg gcgcctgatg cggtattttc tccttacgca tctgtgcggt atttcacacc
     4861 gcatannnnn nnnnnnnnnn nnnnnnnnnn nnnnnnnnnn nnnnnnnnnn nnnnnnnnnn
     4921 nnnnnnnnnn nnnnnnnnnn nnnnnnnnnn nnnnnnnnnn tnnnnnnnnn nnnnnnnnnn
     4981 nnnnnnnnnn nnnnnnnnnn nnnnnnncnn nnnnnnnnnn nnnnnnnnnn nnnnnnnnnn
     5041 nnnnnnnnnn nnnnnnnnnn nnnnnnnnnn nnnnnnnnnn nnnnnnnnnn nnnnnnnnnn
     5101 nnnnnnnnnn nnnnnnnnnn nnnnnnnnnn nnnnnnnnnn nnnnnnnnnc ctttgacgtt
     5161 ggagtccacg ttctttaata gtggactctt gttccaaact ggaacaacac tcaactctat
     5221 ctcgggctat tcttttgatt tataagggat tttgccgatt tcggtctatt ggttaaaaaa
     5281 tgagctgatt taacaaaaat ttaacgcgaa ttttaacaaa atattaacgt ttacaatttt
     5341 atggtgcact ctcagtacaa tctgctctga tgccgcatag ttaagccagc cccgacaccc
     5401 gccaacaccc gctgacgcgc cctgacgggc ttgtctgctc ccggcatccg cttacagaca
     5461 agctgtgacc gtctccggga gctgcatgtg tcagaggttt tcaccgtcat caccgaaacg
     5521 cgcgagacga aagggcctcg tgatacgcct atttttatag gttaatgtca tgataataat
     5581 ggtttcttag acgtcaggtg gcacttttcg gggaaatgtg cgcggaaccc ctatttgttt
     5641 atttttctaa atacattcaa atatgtatcc gctcatgaga caataaccct gataaatgct
     5701 tcaataatat tgaaaaagga agagtatgag tattcaacat ttccgtgtcg cccttattcc
     5761 cttttttgcg gcattttgcc ttcctgtttt tgctcaccca gaaacgctgg tgaaagtaaa
     5821 agatgctgaa gatcagttgg gtgcacgagt gggttacatc gaactggatc tcaacagcgg
     5881 taagatcctt gagagttttc gccccgaaga acgttttcca atgatgagca cttttaaagt
     5941 tctgctatgt ggcgcggtat tatcccgtat tgacgccggg caagagcaac tcggtcgccg
     6001 catacactat tctcagaatg acttggttga gtactcacca gtcacagaaa agcatcttac
     6061 ggatggcatg acagtaagag aattatgcag tgctgccata accatgagtg ataacactgc
     6121 ggccaactta cttctgacaa cgatcggagg accgaaggag ctaaccgctt ttttgcacaa
     6181 catgggggat catgtaactc gccttgatcg ttgggaaccg gagctgaatg aagccatacc
     6241 aaacgacgag cgtgacacca cgatgcctgt agcaatggca acaacgttgc gcaaactatt
     6301 aactggcgaa ctacttactc tagcttcccg gcaacaatta atagactgga tggaggcgga
     6361 taaagttgca ggaccacttc tgcgctcggc ccttccggct ggctggttta ttgctgataa
     6421 atctggagcc ggtgagcgtg ggtctcgcgg tatcattgca gcactggggc cagatggtaa
     6481 gccctcccgt atcgtagtta tctacacgac ggggagtcag gcaactatgg atgaacgaaa
     6541 tagacagatc gctgagatag gtgcctcact gattaagtat tggtaactgt cagaccaagt
     6601 ttactcatat atactttaga ttgatttaaa acttcatttt taatttaaaa ggatctaggt
     6661 gaagatcctt tttgataatc tcatgaccaa aatcccttaa cgtgagtttt cgttccactg
     6721 agcgtcagac cccgtagaaa agatcaaagg atcttcttga gatccttttt ttctgcgcgt
     6781 aatctgctgc ttgcaaacaa aaaaaccacc gctaccagcg gtggtttgtt tgccggatca
     6841 agagctacca actctttttc cgaaggtaac tggcttcagc agagcgcaga taccaaatac
     6901 tgttcttcta gtgtagccgt agttaggcca ccacttcaag aactctgtag caccgcctac
     6961 atacctcgct ctgctaatcc tgttaccagt ggctgctgcc agtggcgata agtcgtgtct
     7021 taccgggttg gactcaagac gatagttacc ggataaggcg cagcggtcgg gctgaacggg
     7081 gggttcgtgc acacagccca gcttggagcg aacgacctac accgaactga gatacctaca
     7141 gcgtgagcta tgagaaagcg ccacgcttcc cgaagggaga aaggcggaca ggtatccggt
     7201 aagcggcagg gtcggaacag gagagcgcac gagggagctt ccagggggaa acgcctggta
     7261 tctttatagt cctgtcgggt ttcgccacct ctgacttgag cgtcgatttt tgtgatgctc
     7321 gtcagggggg cggagcctat ggaaaaacgc cagcaacgcg gcctttttac ggttcctggc
     7381 cttttgctgg ccttttgctc acatgttctt tcctgcgtta tcccctgatt ctgtggataa
     7441 ccgtattacc gcctttgagt gagctgatac cgctcgccgc agccgaacga ccgagcgcag
     7501 cgagtcagtg agcgaggaag cggaagagcg cccaatacgc aaaccgcctc tccccgcgcg
     7561 ttggccgatt cattaatgca gctggcacga caggtttccc gactggaaag cgggcagtga
     7621 gcgcaacgca attaatgtga gttagctcac tcattaggca ccccaggctt tacactttat
     7681 gcttccggct cgtatgttgt gtggaattgt gagcggataa caatttcaca caggaaacag
     7741 ctatgaccat gattacgcca agcttgcatg
//
