[The description below was written by a language model from this plasmid's Addgene catalogue record and the feature table of its GenBank file.]
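Description:
AAV-KrasG13D/sgKras/Cre is an adeno-associated virus transfer plasmid built on the 388-MCS AAV backbone, with a mapped sequence of 7,770 bp. The payload lies between two AAV2 inverted terminal repeats, which allow the intervening DNA to be packaged into recombinant AAV particles. Outside the ITRs, the bacterial backbone carries a high-copy ColE1/pUC-type origin, an f1 phage origin, residual lac promoter/operator sequence, and a beta-lactamase gene for ampicillin selection. The recorded propagation strain is a recombination-deficient type, as is commonly chosen for repeat-containing ITR plasmids.

The ITR-flanked region combines three elements. The first is a roughly 2 kb mouse Kras genomic fragment that serves as a homology-directed repair template. This fragment is not annotated in the feature table but presumably fills the unannotated stretch upstream of the U6 promoter. It carries the G13D codon change, silent changes that disrupt the sgRNA target and PAM so the repaired allele is not recut, a wobble-position barcode in adjacent codons, and engineered AvrII and BsiWI sites used for cloning. The second is a human U6 promoter driving a Kras-targeting guide fused to the S. pyogenes Cas9 gRNA scaffold, which cuts the endogenous locus to stimulate repair. The third is Cre recombinase with an SV40 nuclear localization signal. Its promoter is not annotated as a feature, although a mouse PGK promoter primer site just upstream suggests PGK.

No Cas9 is encoded, so the nuclease must be supplied by the recipient cells or animals. Cre can act on any loxP-flanked alleles those recipients carry. According to the record and its associated publication, the design is used for in vivo introduction of barcoded oncogenic Kras variants, enabling parallel quantification of tumours and variant oncogenicity.
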