Addgene plasmid #99857: AAV-KrasG13D/sgKras/Cre
Purpose: Expresses Cre-recombinase, a barcoded HDR template to introduce a G13D mutation into the endogenous Kras locus, and a Kras-targeting sgRNA to enhance HDR.
Depositing lab: Monte Winslow. Depositing organization: Stanford University. Publication: Multiplexed in vivo homology-directed repair and tumor barcoding enables parallel quantification of Kras variant oncogenicity. Winters IP, Chiou SH, Paulk NK, McFarland CD, Lalgudi PV, Ma RK, Lisowski L, Connolly AJ, Petrov DA, Kay MA, Winslow MM. Nat Commun. 2017 Dec 12;8(1):2053. doi: 10.1038/s41467-017-01519-y. PubMed 29233960.
Backbone
  Vector backbone: 388-MCS AAV
  Backbone size w/o insert (bp): 5958
  Vector type: Mammalian Expression, AAV, Cre/Lox
Growth in bacteria
  Bacterial resistance: Ampicillin, 100 μg/mL
  Growth temperature: 37°C
  Growth strain: NEB Stable
  Copy number: High Copy
Gene/Insert
  Gene/Insert name: Kras
  gRNA/shRNA sequence: GACTGAGTATAAACTTGTGG
  Species: M. musculus (mouse)
  Insert size (bp): 2014
  Mutation: AvrII site (CAAAGG>CCTAGG), PAM/sgRNA mutations (GACTGAGTATAAACTTGTGGTGG>GACTGAGTATAAACTAGTAGTCG), G13D mutation (GGC>GAC), Barcode = (AGGCAAGAGCGCCTTGACGATA>GGGTAAGTCAGCGCTGACAATA), BsiWI site (CGTGCG>CGTACG)
  Entrez Gene: Kras (a.k.a. K-Ras, K-Ras 2, K-ras, Ki-ras, Kras-2, Kras2, c-K-ras, c-Ki-ras, p21B, ras)
  Cloning method: Restriction Enzyme; 5′ cloning site NcoI, AvrII (not destroyed); 3′ cloning site BsiWI, XhoI (not destroyed)
Terms and licenses: Academic/Nonprofit Terms; Industry Terms: Not Available to Industry
How to cite: AAV-KrasG13D/sgKras/Cre was a gift from Monte Winslow (Addgene plasmid # 99857 ; http://n2t.net/addgene:99857 ; RRID:Addgene_99857)
